Addgene plasmid #153891: pGBW-m4046178
Purpose: Yeast expression plasmid for SARS-CoV-2 helicase
Depositing lab: Ginkgo Bioworks & Benjie Chen. Depositing organization: Ginkgo Bioworks.
Backbone
  Vector backbone: AmpR; 2u URA3
  Backbone size w/o insert (bp): 4078
  Vector type: Yeast Expression
  Selectable markers: URA3
Growth in bacteria
  Bacterial resistance: Ampicillin, 100 μg/mL
  Growth temperature: 37°C
  Growth strain: DH5alpha
  Copy number: High Copy
Gene/Insert
  Gene/Insert name: SARS-CoV-2 helicase (alt name: nsp13)
  Species: Severe acute respiratory syndrome coronavirus 2
  Insert size (bp): 1802
  Mutation: wt
  Entrez Gene: ORF1ab (a.k.a. GU280_gp01)
  Promoter: pGAL1
  Tag / fusion protein: Cleavable thrombin;StrepII (C terminal on backbone)
  Cloning method: Unknown
Resource information
  A portion of this plasmid was derived from a plasmid made by: GinkgoBioworks
Depositor comments: NCBI reference sequence: YP_009725308.1. Created by gene synthesis with Not1 site.
How to cite: pGBW-m4046178 was a gift from Ginkgo Bioworks & Benjie Chen (Addgene plasmid # 153891 ; http://n2t.net/addgene:153891 ; RRID:Addgene_153891)
