[The description below was written by a language model from this plasmid's Addgene catalogue record and pLannotate feature annotations shown in this document.]
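Description:
pGBW-m4046178 is an episomal yeast expression plasmid, also a yeast–E. coli shuttle vector, built to produce the SARS-CoV-2 helicase (nsp13). In Saccharomyces cerevisiae it is maintained through the 2μ origin of replication and selected by the URA3 auxotrophic marker. URA3 complements uracil auxotrophy and can be counterselected with 5-fluoroorotic acid. In bacteria the plasmid replicates from a ColE1/pUC-type origin, catalogued as high copy, and confers ampicillin resistance through β-lactamase, which the annotation places downstream of a cat promoter. A rop coding sequence is also annotated next to AmpR. Short phage T3 and T7 early terminators and a tonB terminator flank the bacterial modules, presumably insulating them from read-through transcription.

The payload is a wild-type nsp13 coding sequence of about 1.8 kb, made by gene synthesis and corresponding to the helicase portion of the ORF1ab polyprotein. It sits between the galactose-inducible, Gal4-regulated GAL1 promoter and a CYC1 transcription terminator. The automated feature table labels this open reading frame as a fragment of the SARS-CoV replicase polyprotein and attaches text about the 2'-O-methyltransferase. That text is generic polyprotein annotation from a homology match and does not describe the insert, which the catalogue record identifies as the helicase. The backbone supplies a C-terminal thrombin-cleavable StrepII tag, which is not separately annotated in the feature table. This tag allows affinity capture of the protein followed by proteolytic removal of the tag. The construct is suited to inducible production and purification of recombinant nsp13 from yeast.
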