Features (pLannotate 1.2.2; 13 found; start..end, strand, type, name):
     21..1003    -  rep_origin     2μ ori: yeast 2μ plasmid origin of replication
   1081..1110    +  terminator     T3Te terminator: phage T3 early transcription terminator
   1132..1719    +  rep_origin     ori: high-copy-number ColE1/pMB1/pBR322/pUC origin of replication
   1731..1758    -  terminator     T7Te terminator: phage T7 early transcription terminator
   1782..1973    -  CDS            rop: Rop protein, which maintains plasmids at low copy number; rop
   1974..2834    -  CDS            AmpR: β-lactamase; bla; confers resistance to ampicillin, carbenicillin, and related antibiotics
   2835..2937    -  promoter       cat promoter: promoter of the E. coli cat gene encoding chloramphenicol acetyltransferase
   2938..2969    -  terminator     tonB terminator: bidirectional E. coli tonB-P14 transcription terminator
   3036..3477    +  promoter       GAL1 promoter: S. cerevisiae GAL1; inducible promoter, regulated by Gal4
   3486..5294    +  CDS            rep (fragment): R1AB_SARS - Experimental evidence at protein level: Swiss-Prot protein existence level 1. [2'-O-methyltransferase]: Methyltransferase that mediates mRNA cap 2'-O-ribose methylation to the 5'-cap structure of viral mRNAs. N7-methyl guanosine cap is a prerequisite for binding of nsp16. Therefore plays an essential role in viral mRNAs cap methylation which is essential to evade immune system. From Severe acute respiratory syndrome coronavirus (SARS-CoV).
   5365..5537    +  terminator     CYC1 terminator (fragment): S. cerevisiae CYC1; transcription terminator for CYC1
   5573..5749    +  promoter       URA3 promoter (fragment): S. cerevisiae URA3
   5750..6553    +  CDS            URA3: orotidine-5'-phosphate decarboxylase, required for uracil biosynthesis; S. cerevisiae URA3; yeast auxotrophic marker, counterselectable with 5-fluoroorotic acid (5-FOA)
>Addgene plasmid #153891 | pGBW-m4046178 | addgene full sequence | sequence record 300433 | Ginkgo NGS Result
ATATCAGTTATTACCCGAGTAACGAAGCATCTGTGCTTCATTTTGTAGAACAAAAATGCAACGCGAGAGC
GCTAATTTTTCAAACAAAGAATCTGAGCTGCATTTTTACAGAACAGAAATGCAACGCGAAAGCGCTATTT
TACCAACGAAGAATCTGTGCTTCATTTTTGTAAAACAAAAATGCAACGCGAGAGCGCTAATTTTTCAAAC
AAAGAATCTGAGCTGCATTTTTACAGAACAGAAATGCAACGCGAGAGCGCTATTTTACCAACAAAGAATC
TATACTTCTTTTTTGTTCTACAAAAATGCATCCCGAGAGCGCTATTTTTCTAACAAAGCATCTTAGATTA
CTTTTTTTCTCCTTTGTGCGCTCTATAATGCAGTCTCTTGATAACTTTTTGCACTGTAGGTCCGTTAAGG
TTAGAAGAAGGCTACTTTGGTGTCTATTTTCTCTTCCATAAAAAAAGCCTGACTCCACTTCCCGCGTTTA
CTGATTACTAGCGAAGCTGCGGGTGCATTTTTTCAAGATAAAGGCATCCCCGATTATATTCTATACCGAT
GTGGATTGCGCATACTTTGTGAACAGAAAGTGATAGCGTTGATGATTCTTCATTGGTCAGAAAATTATGA
ACGGTTTCTTCTATTTTGTCTCTATATACTACGTATAGGAAATGTTTACATTTTCGTATTGTTTTCGATT
CACTCTATGAATAGTTCTTACTACAATTTTTTTGTCTAAAGAGTAATACTAGAGATAAACATAAAAAATG
TAGAGGTCGAGTTTAGATGCAAGTTCAAGGAGCGAAAGGTGGATGGGTAGGTTATATAGGGATATAGCAC
AGAGATATATAGCAAAGAGATACTTTTGAGCAATGTTTGTGGAAGCGGTATTCGCAATATTTTAGTAGCT
CGTTACAGTCCGGTGCGTTTTTGGTTTTTTGAAAGTGCGTCATCAGAGCGCTTTTGGTTTTCAAAAGCGC
TCTGAAGTTCCTATACTTTCTAGCTAGAGAATAGGAACTTCCCGAGCGGCCGCGTGTTACAAGCTTGACT
CCAGCGTAACTGGACTGCAATCAACTCACTGGCTCACCTTCACGGGTGGGCCTTTCTTCGGTAGAAAATC
AAAGGATCTTCTTGAGATCCTTTTTTTCTGCGCGTAATCTGCTGCTTGCAAACAAAAAAACCACCGCTAC
CAGCGGTGGTTTGTTTGCCGGATCAAGAGCTACCAACTCTTTTTCCGAGGTAACTGGCTTCAGCAGAGCG
CAGATACCAAATACTGTTCTTCTAGTGTAGCCGTAGTTAGGCCACCACTTCAAGAACTCTGTAGCACCGC
CTACATACCTCGCTCTGCTAATCCTGTTACCAGTGGCTGCTGCCAGTGGCGATAAGTCGTGTCTTACCGG
GTTGGACTCAAGACGATAGTTACCGGATAAGGCGCAGCGGTCGGGCTGAACGGGGGGTTCGTGCACACAG
CCCAGCTTGGAGCGAACGACCTACACCGAACTGAGATACCTACAGCGTGAGCTATGAGAAAGCGCCACGC
TTCCCGAAGGGAGAAAGGCGGACAGGTATCCGGTAAGCGGCAGGGTCGGAACAGGAGAGCGCACGAGGGA
GCTTCCAGGGGTAAACGCCTGGTATCTTTATAGTCCTGTCGGGTTTCGCCACCTCTGACTTGAGCATCGA
TTTTTGTGATGCTCGTCAGGGGGGCGGAGCCTATGGAAAAACGCCAGCAACGCAGAAAGGCCCACCCGAA
GGTGAGCCAGGTGATTACATTTGGGCCCTCATCAGAGGTTTTCACCGTCATCACCGAAACGCGCGAGGCA
GCTGCGGTAAAGCTCATCAGCGTGGTCGTGAAGCGATTCACAGATGTCTGCCTGTTCATCCGCGTCCAGC
TCGTTGAGTTTCTCCAGAAGCGTTAATGTCTGGCTTCTGATAAAGCGGGCCATGTTAAGGGCGGTTTTTT
CCTGTTTGGTCACTTACCAATGCTTAATCAGTGAGGCACCTATCTCAGCGATCTGTCTATTTCGTTCATC
CATAGTTGCCTGACTCCCCGTCGTGTAGATAACTACGATGCGGGAGGGCTTACCATCTGGCCCCAGTGCT
GCAATGATACCGCGAGACCCACGCTCACCGGCTCCAGATTTATCAGCAATAAACCAGCCAGCCGGGAGGG
CCGAGCGCAGAAGTGATCCTGCAACTTTATCCGCCTCCATCCAGTCTATTAATTGTTGCCGGGAAGCTAG
AGTAAGTAGTTCGCCAGTTAATAGTTTGCGCAACGTTGTTGCCATTGCTACAGGCATCGTGGTGTCACGC
TCGTCGTTTGGTATGGCTTCATTCAGCTCCGGTTCCCAACGATCAAGGCGAGTTACATGATCCCCCATGT
TGTGCAAAAAAGCGGTTAGCTCCTTCGGTCCTCCGATCGTTGCCAGAAGTAAGTTGGCCGCAGTGTTATC
ACTCATGGTTATGGCAGCACTGCATAATTCTCTTACTGTCATGCCATCCGTGAGATGCTTTTCTGTGACT
GGTGAGTACTCAACCAAGTCATTCTGAGAATAGTGTATGCGGCGACCGAGTTGCTCTTGCCCGGCGTCAA
TACGGGATAATACCGCGCCACATAGCAGAACTTTAAAAGTGCTCATCATTGGAAAACGTTCTTCGGGGCG
TAAACTCTCAAGGATCTTACCGCTGTTGAGATCCAGTTCGATGTAACCCACTCGTGCACCCAACTGATCT
TCAGCATCTTTTACTTTCACCAGCGTTTCTGGGTGAGCAAAAACAGGAAGGCAAAATGCCGCAAAAAAGG
GAATAAGGGCGACACGGAAATGTTGAATACTCATTTTAGCTTCCTTAGCTCCTGAAAATCTCGATAACTC
AAAAAATACGCCCGGTAGTGATCTTATTTCATTATGGTGAAAGTTGGAACCTCTTACGTGCCGATCAAGT
CAAAAGCCTCCGGTCGGAGGCTTTTGACTTTCTGCTATGGAGGTCAGGTATGATTTAAATGGTCAGTTAG
AGCGGCCGCTTGCTATATTGAAGTACGGATTAGAAGCCGCCGAGCGGGCGACAGCCCTCCGACGGAAGAC
TCTCCTCCGTGCGTCCTCGTCTTCACCGGTCGCGTTCCTGAAACGCAGATGTGCCTCGCGCCGCACTGCT
CCGAACAATAAAGATTCTACAATACTAGCTTTTATGGTTATGAAGAGGAAAAATTGGCAGTAACCTGGCC
CCACAAACCTTCAAATTAACGAATCAAATTAACAACCATAGGATGATAATGCGATTAGTTTTTTAGCCTT
ATTTCTGGGGTAATTAATCAGCGAAGCGATGATTTTTGATCTATTAACAGATATATAAATGGAAAAGCTG
CATAACCACTTTAACTAATACTTTCAACATTTTCAGTTTGTATTACTTCTTATTCAAATGTCATAAAAGT
ATCAACAAAAAATTGTTAATATACCTCTATACTTTAACGTCAAGGAGAAAAAACTATAATGGCAGTCGGC
GCTTGTGTATTATGCAACTCCCAGACGTCGTTGAGATGTGGTGCTTGTATTCGTAGACCTTTCCTTTGCT
GTAAATGTTGCTATGACCACGTTATCTCAACTTCTCATAAGCTAGTTCTGAGCGTCAATCCATACGTGTG
TAACGCCCCCGGGTGTGATGTTACAGACGTTACCCAATTGTACTTGGGAGGTATGTCTTACTATTGTAAG
TCCCACAAGCCACCTATATCTTTTCCATTATGCGCTAACGGTCAAGTCTTCGGTTTGTACAAAAATACCT
GTGTTGGTAGTGATAATGTTACCGACTTTAACGCCATTGCTACTTGTGATTGGACTAACGCGGGTGATTA
TATCTTGGCTAACACTTGTACCGAGAGGCTTAAGTTGTTCGCCGCTGAAACCTTAAAGGCTACGGAAGAA
ACATTCAAATTGAGTTACGGTATCGCTACTGTCAGAGAAGTTCTATCTGATAGAGAATTGCATCTCTCCT
GGGAGGTGGGTAAGCCAAGACCACCGTTGAACCGGAATTACGTCTTTACTGGATACAGGGTTACTAAGAA
CTCTAAGGTTCAAATTGGGGAATATACCTTTGAAAAGGGCGACTACGGTGACGCCGTAGTCTATAGAGGT
ACCACCACTTACAAATTGAACGTCGGTGACTATTTCGTTTTAACCAGCCACACAGTGATGCCACTGTCAG
CGCCAACATTAGTTCCGCAAGAGCATTACGTTAGAATTACTGGTTTGTATCCAACTCTAAATATCTCTGA
TGAATTTTCCTCCAATGTGGCTAACTACCAAAAAGTAGGTATGCAAAAGTACTCTACCTTGCAAGGTCCA
CCTGGTACTGGGAAGTCGCACTTCGCTATAGGTTTGGCACTGTACTACCCATCTGCTAGAATTGTTTACA
CGGCATGTTCTCATGCTGCTGTAGACGCCTTGTGTGAAAAGGCCTTGAAATATTTACCCATTGATAAATG
TTCAAGAATTATCCCAGCACGAGCTCGTGTTGAATGTTTCGACAAGTTTAAGGTCAACAGCACACTAGAA
CAATACGTCTTCTGCACTGTTAATGCTTTGCCAGAAACGACTGCTGATATCGTCGTCTTTGATGAAATCT
CGATGGCCACTAACTATGACTTATCCGTAGTTAATGCTAGACTTCGTGCAAAGCACTACGTCTATATTGG
TGATCCAGCTCAGCTGCCTGCACCAAGAACTTTGTTAACCAAGGGTACCTTGGAACCAGAATACTTCAAC
TCTGTGTGTCGCCTGATGAAGACAATCGGCCCTGATATGTTCCTAGGTACATGTAGACGTTGTCCAGCTG
AAATTGTGGACACGGTCAGTGCCTTGGTTTACGATAACAAATTAAAGGCGCATAAGGACAAAAGCGCTCA
ATGTTTCAAGATGTTTTACAAGGGTGTCATTACTCACGATGTTAGTTCGGCCATCAATAGACCCCAAATA
GGTGTTGTTAGAGAATTTTTGACAAGGAACCCAGCATGGAGAAAGGCTGTTTTCATATCCCCATACAATT
CTCAAAACGCGGTAGCCTCAAAAATCTTGGGTCTTCCCACTCAGACCGTTGATTCTTCCCAAGGAAGTGA
ATATGACTACGTGATTTTCACTCAAACCACCGAGACTGCCCACTCTTGCAACGTCAATCGTTTCAACGTT
GCTATTACGAGAGCCAAGGTTGGCATCTTGTGTATCATGTCTGATAGAGACTTGTACGATAAATTACAGT
TTACATCCTTAGAAATACCAAGACGAAACGTCGCTACTTTGCAACTCGTGCCGAGAGGTTCTTGGAGCCA
TCCGCAGTTTGAAAAATAAACAGGCCCCTTTTCCTTTGTCGATATCATGTAATTAGTTATGTCACGCTTA
CATTCACGCCCTCCTCCCACATCCGCTCTAACCGAAAAGGAAGGAGTTAGACAACCTGAAGTCTAGGTCC
CTATTTATTTTTTTTAATAGTTATGTTAGTATTAAGAACGTTATTTATATTTCAAATTTTTCTTTTTTTT
CTGTACAAAGCGGCCGCCGAACCACTAGTGCACTGCAGTACACGGTTTCCTTGAAATTTTTTTGATTCGG
TAATCTCCGAACAGAAGGAAGAACGAAGGAAGGAGCACAGACTTAGATTGGTATATATACGCATATGTAG
TGTTGAAGAAACATGAAATTGCCCAGTATTCTTAACCCAACTGCACAGAACAAAAACGTGCAGGAAACGA
AGATAAATCATGTCGAAAGCTACATATAAGGAACGTGCTGCTACTCATCCTAGTCCTGTTGCTGCCAAGC
TATTTAATATCATGCACGAAAAGCAAACAAACTTGTGTGCTTCATTGGATGTTCGTACCACCAAGGAATT
ACTGGAGTTAGTTGAAGCATTAGGTCCCAAAATTTGTTTACTAAAAACACATGTGGATATCTTGACTGAT
TTTTCCATGGAGGGCACAGTTAAGCCGCTAAAGGCATTATCCGCCAAGTACAATTTTTTACTCTTCGAGG
ACAGAAAATTTGCTGACATTGGTAATACAGTCAAATTGCAGTACTCTGCGGGTGTATACAGAATAGCAGA
ATGGGCAGACATTACGAATGCACACGGTGTGGTGGGCCCAGGTATTGTTAGCGGTTTGAAGCAGGCGGCA
GAAGAAGTAACAAAGGAACCTAGAGGCCTTTTGATGTTAGCAGAATTGTCATGCAAGGGCTCCCTATCTA
CTGGAGAATATACTAAGGGTACTGTTGACATTGCGAAGAGCGACAAAGATTTTGTTATCGGCTTTATTGC
TCAAAGAGACATGGGTGGAAGAGATGAAGGTTACGATTGGTTGATTATGACACCCGGTGTGGGTTTAGAT
GACAAGGGAGATGCATTGGGTCAACAGTATAGAACCGTGGATGATGTGGTTTCTACAGGATCTGACATTA
TTATTGTTGGAAGAGGACTATTTGCAAAGGGAAGGGATGCTAAGGTAGAGGGTGAACGTTACAGAAAAGC
AGGCTGGGAAGCATATTTGAGAAGATGCGGCCAGCAAAACTAAAAAACTGTATTATAAGTAAATGCATGT
ATACTAAACTCACAAATTAGAGCTTCAATTTAATT
